>Addgene plasmid #162096 | pEpicVector3G_Puro-T2A-EGFP-ProtC-HA-AU1 | addgene full sequence | sequence record 318191 | Addgene NGS Result
GGCTCCGGTGCCCGTCAGTGGGCAGAGCGCACATCGCCCACAGTCCCCGAGAAGTTGGGGGGAGGGGTCG
GCAATTGAACCGGTGCCTAGAGAAGGTGGCGCGGGGTAAACTGGGAAAGTGATGTCGTGTACTGGCTCCG
CCTTTTTCCCGAGGGTGGGGGAGAACCGTATATAAGTGCAGTAGTCGCCGTGAACGTTCTTTTTCGCAAC
GGGTTTGCCGCCAGAACACAGGTAAGTGCCGTGTGTGGTTCCCGCGGGCCTGGCCTCTTTACGGGTTATG
GCCCTTGCGTGCCTTGAATTACTTCCACCTGGCTGCAGTACGTGATTCTTGATCCCGAGCTTCGGGTTGG
AAGTGGGTGGGAGAGTTCGAGGCCTTGCGCTTAAGGAGCCCCTTCGCCTCGTGCTTGAGTTGAGGCCTGG
CCTGGGCGCTGGGGCCGCCGCGTGCGAATCTGGTGGCACCTTCGCGCCTGTCTCGCTGCTTTCGATAAGT
CTCTAGCCATTTAAAATTTTTGATGACCTGCTGCGACGCTTTTTTTCTGGCAAGATAGTCTTGTAAATGC
GGGCCAAGATCTGCACACTGGTATTTCGGTTTTTGGGGCCGCGGGCGGCGACGGGGCCCGTGCGTCCCAG
CGCACATGTTCGGCGAGGCGGGGCCTGCGAGCGCGGCCACCGAGAATCGGACGGGGGTAGTCTCAAGCTG
GCCGGCCTGCTCTGGTGCCTGGTCTCGCGCCGCCGTGTATCGCCCCGCCCTGGGCGGCAAGGCTGGCCCG
GTCGGCACCAGTTGCGTGAGCGGAAAGATGGCCGCTTCCCGGCCCTGCTGCAGGGAGCTCAAAATGGAGG
ACGCGGCGCTCGGGAGAGCGGGCGGGTGAGTCACCCACACAAAGGAAAAGGGCCTTTCCGTCCTCAGCCG
TCGCTTCATGTGACTCCACGGAGTACCGGGCGCCGTCCAGGCACCTCGATTAGTTCTCGAGCTTTTGGAG
TACGTCGTCTTTAGGTTGGGGGGAGGGGTTTTATGCGATGGAGTTTCCCCACACTGAGTGGGTGGAGACT
GAAGTTAGGCCAGCTTGGCACTTGATGTAATTCTCCTTGGAATTTGCCCTTTTTGAGTTTGGATCTTGGT
TCATTCTCAAGCCTCAGACAGTGGTTCAAAGTTTTTTTCTTCCATTTCAGGTGTCGTGACAAGTTTGTAC
AAAAAAGCAGGCTGCCACCATGACCGAGTACAAGCCCACGGTGCGCCTCGCCACCCGCGACGACGTCCCC
AGGGCCGTACGCACCCTCGCCGCCGCGTTCGCCGACTACCCCGCCACGCGCCACACCGTCGATCCGGACC
GCCACATCGAGCGGGTCACCGAGCTGCAAGAACTCTTCCTCACGCGCGTCGGGCTCGACATCGGCAAGGT
GTGGGTCGCGGACGACGGCGCCGCGGTGGCGGTCTGGACCACGCCGGAGAGCGTCGAAGCGGGGGCGGTG
TTCGCCGAGATCGGCCCGCGCATGGCCGAGTTGAGCGGTTCCCGGCTGGCCGCGCAGCAACAGATGGAAG
GCCTCCTGGCGCCGCACCGGCCCAAGGAGCCCGCGTGGTTCCTGGCCACCGTCGGCGTCTCGCCCGACCA
CCAGGGCAAGGGTCTGGGCAGCGCCGTCGTGCTCCCCGGAGTGGAGGCGGCCGAGCGCGCCGGGGTGCCC
GCCTTCCTGGAGACCTCCGCGCCCCGCAACCTCCCCTTCTACGAGCGGCTCGGCTTCACCGTCACCGCCG
ACGTCGAGGTGCCCGAAGGACCGCGCACCTGGTGCATGACCCGCAAGCCCGGTGCCGGAAGCGGAGAGGG
CAGGGGAAGTCTTCTAACATGCGGGGACGTGGAGGAAAATCCCGGCCCCATGGTGAGCAAGGGCGAGGAG
CTGTTCACCGGGGTGGTGCCCATCCTGGTCGAGCTGGACGGCGACGTAAACGGCCACAAGTTCAGCGTGT
CCGGCGAGGGCGAGGGCGATGCCACCTACGGCAAGCTGACCCTGAAGTTCATCTGCACCACCGGCAAGCT
GCCCGTGCCCTGGCCCACCCTCGTGACCACCCTGACCTACGGCGTGCAGTGCTTCAGCCGCTACCCCGAC
CACATGAAGCAGCACGACTTCTTCAAGTCCGCCATGCCCGAAGGCTACGTCCAGGAGCGCACCATCTTCT
TCAAGGACGACGGCAACTACAAGACCCGCGCCGAGGTGAAGTTCGAGGGCGACACCCTGGTGAACCGCAT
CGAGCTGAAGGGCATCGACTTCAAGGAGGACGGCAACATCCTGGGGCACAAGCTGGAGTACAACTACAAC
AGCCACAACGTCTATATCATGGCCGACAAGCAGAAGAACGGCATCAAGGTGAACTTCAAGATCCGCCACA
ACATCGAGGACGGCAGCGTGCAGCTCGCCGACCACTACCAGCAGAACACCCCCATCGGCGACGGCCCCGT
GCTGCTGCCCGACAACCACTACCTGAGCACCCAGTCCGCCCTGAGCAAAGACCCCAACGAGAAGCGCGAT
CACATGGTCCTGCTGGAGTTCGTGACCGCCGCCGGGATCACTCTCGGCATGGACGAGCTGTACAAGGGTG
GCAGCGGCGGCGGCGGCTCTGGCGGCGAAGATCAAGTTGATCCTCGTCTGATCGACGGCAAGTACCCCTA
CGACGTGCCCGACTACGCCGACACCTACAGATACATCTAAACCCAGCTTTCTTGTACAAAGTGGTGATAA
TCGAATTCCGATAATCAACCTCTGGATTACAAAATTTGTGAAAGATTGACTGGTATTCTTAACTATGTTG
CTCCTTTTACGCTATGTGGATACGCTGCTTTAATGCCTTTGTATCATGCTATTGCTTCCCGTATGGCTTT
CATTTTCTCCTCCTTGTATAAATCCTGGTTGCTGTCTCTTTATGAGGAGTTGTGGCCCGTTGTCAGGCAA
CGTGGCGTGGTGTGCACTGTGTTTGCTGACGCAACCCCCACTGGTTGGGGCATTGCCACCACCTGTCAGC
TCCTTTCCGGGACTTTCGCTTTCCCCCTCCCTATTGCCACGGCGGAACTCATCGCCGCCTGCCTTGCCCG
CTGCTGGACAGGGGCTCGGCTGTTGGGCACTGACAATTCCGTGGTGTTGTCGGGGAAGCTGACGTCCTTT
CCATGGCTGCTCGCCTGTGTTGCCACCTGGATTCTGCGCGGGACGTCCTTCTGCTACGTCCCTTCGGCCC
TCAATCCAGCGGACCTTCCTTCCCGCGGCCTGCTGCCGGCTCTGCGGCCTCTTCCGCGTCTTCGCCTTCG
CCCTCAGACGAGTCGGATCTCCCTTTGGGCCGCCTCCCCGCATCGGGAATTCCCGCGGTTCGCTTTAAGA
CCAATGACTTACAAGGCAGCTGTAGATCTTAGCCACTTTTTAAAAGAAAAGGGGGGACTGGAAGGGCTAA
TTCACTCCCAACGAAGACAAGATCTGCTTTTTGCTTGTACTGGGTCTCTCTGGTTAGACCAGATCTGAGC
CTGGGAGCTCTCTGGCTAACTAGGGAACCCACTGCTTAAGCCTCAATAAAGCTTGCCTTGAGTGCTTCAA
GTAGTGTGTGCCCGTCTGTTGTGTGACTCTGGTAACTAGAGATCCCTCAGACCCTTTTAGTCAGTGTGGA
AAATCTCTAGCAGTAGTAGTTCATGTCATCTTATTATTCAGTATTTATAACTTGCAAAGAAATGAATATC
AGAGAGTGAGAGGAACTTGTTTATTGCAGCTTATAATGGTTACAAATAAAGCAATAGCATCACAAATTTC
ACAAATAAAGCATTTTTTTCACTGCATTCTAGTTGTGGTTTGTCCAAACTCATCAATGTATCTTATCATG
TCTGGCTCTAGCTATCCCGCCCCTAACTCCGCCCATCCCGCCCCTAACTCCGCCCAGTTCCGCCCATTCT
CCGCCCCATGGCTGACTAATTTTTTTTATTTATGCAGAGGCCGAGGCCGCCTCGGCCTCTGAGCTATTCC
AGAAGTAGTGAGGAGGCTTTTTTGGAGGCCTAGGGACGTACCCAATTCGCCCTATAGTGAGTCGTATTAC
GCGCGCTCACTGGCCGTCGTTTTACAACGTCGTGACTGGGAAAACCCTGGCGTTACCCAACTTAATCGCC
TTGCAGCACATCCCCCTTTCGCCAGCTGGCGTAATAGCGAAGAGGCCCGCACCGATCGCCCTTCCCAACA
GTTGCGCAGCCTGAATGGCGAATGGG
[124 nt withheld, positions 4227-4350]
C
[91 nt withheld, positions 4352-4442]
A
[49 nt withheld, positions 4444-4492]
CCTTTGACGTTGGAGTCCACGTTCTTT
[37 nt withheld, positions 4520-4556]
ACCCTATCTCGGTCTATTCTTTTGATTTATAAGGGATTTTGCCGATTTCGGCCTATTGGTTAAAAAATGA
GCTGATTTAACAAAAATTTAACGCGAATTTTAACAAAATATTAACGCTTACAATTTAGGTGGCACTTTTC
GGGGAAATGTGCGCGGAACCCCTATTTGTTTATTTTTCTAAATACATTCAAATATGTATCCGCTCATGAG
ACAATAACCCTGATAAATGCTTCAATAATATTGAAAAAGGAAGAGTATGAGTATTCAACATTTCCGTGTC
GCCCTTATTCCCTTTTTTGCGGCATTTTGCCTTCCTGTTTTTGCTCACCCAGAAACGCTGGTGAAAGTAA
AAGATGCTGAAGATCAGTTGGGTGCACGAGTGGGTTACATCGAACTGGATCTCAACAGCGGTAAGATCCT
TGAGAGTTTTCGCCCCGAAGAACGTTTTCCAATGATGAGCACTTTTAAAGTTCTGCTATGTGGCGCGGTA
TTATCCCGTATTGACGCCGGGCAAGAGCAACTCGGTCGCCGCATACACTATTCTCAGAATGACTTGGTTG
AGTACTCACCAGTCACAGAAAAGCATCTTACGGATGGCATGACAGTAAGAGAATTATGCAGTGCTGCCAT
AACCATGAGTGATAACACTGCGGCCAACTTACTTCTGACAACGATCGGAGGACCGAAGGAGCTAACCGCT
TTTTTGCACAACATGGGGGATCATGTAACTCGCCTTGATCGTTGGGAACCGGAGCTGAATGAAGCCATAC
CAAACGACGAGCGTGACACCACGATGCCTGTAGCAATGGCAACAACGTTGCGCAAACTATTAACTGGCGA
ACTACTTACTCTAGCTTCCCGGCAACAATTAATAGACTGGATGGAGGCGGATAAAGTTGCAGGACCACTT
CTGCGCTCGGCCCTTCCGGCTGGCTGGTTTATTGCTGATAAATCTGGAGCCGGTGAGCGTGGGTCTCGCG
GTATCATTGCAGCACTGGGGCCAGATGGTAAGCCCTCCCGTATCGTAGTTATCTACACGACGGGGAGTCA
GGCAACTATGGATGAACGAAATAGACAGATCGCTGAGATAGGTGCCTCACTGATTAAGCATTGGTAACTG
TCAGACCAAGTTTACTCATATATACTTTAGATTGATTTAAAACTTCATTTTTAATTTAAAAGGATCTAGG
TGAAGATCCTTTTTGATAATCTCATGACCAAAATCCCTTAACGTGAGTTTTCGTTCCACTGAGCGTCAGA
CCCCGTAGAAAAGATCAAAGGATCTTCTTGAGATCCTTTTTTTCTGCGCGTAATCTGCTGCTTGCAAACA
AAAAAACCACCGCTACCAGCGGTGGTTTGTTTGCCGGATCAAGAGCTACCAACTCTTTTTCCGAAGGTAA
CTGGCTTCAGCAGAGCGCAGATACCAAATACTGTTCTTCTAGTGTAGCCGTAGTTAGGCCACCACTTCAA
GAACTCTGTAGCACCGCCTACATACCTCGCTCTGCTAATCCTGTTACCAGTGGCTGCTGCCAGTGGCGAT
AAGTCGTGTCTTACCGGGTTGGACTCAAGACGATAGTTACCGGATAAGGCGCAGCGGTCGGGCTGAACGG
GGGGTTCGTGCACACAGCCCAGCTTGGAGCGAACGACCTACACCGAACTGAGATACCTACAGCGTGAGCT
ATGAGAAAGCGCCACGCTTCCCGAAGAGAGAAAGGCGGACAGGTATCCGGTAAGCGGCAGGGTCGGAACA
GGAGAGCGCACGAGGGAGCTTCCAGGGGGAAACGCCTGGTATCTTTATAGTCCTGTCGGGTTTCGCCACC
TCTGACTTGAGCGTCGATTTTTGTGATGCTCGTCAGGGGGGCGGAGCCTATGGAAAAACGCCAGCAACGC
GGCCTTTTTACGGTTCCTGGCCTTTTGCTGGCCTTTTGCTCACATGTTCTTTCCTGCGTTATCCCCTGAT
TCTGTGGATAACCGTATTACCGCCTTTGAGTGAGCTGATACCGCTCGCCGCAGCCGAACGACCGAGCGCA
GCGAGTCAGTGAGCGAGGAAGCGGAAGAGCGCCCAATACGCAAACCGCCTCTCCCCGCGCGTTGGCCGAT
TCATTAATGCAGCTGGCACGACAGGTTTCCCGACTGGAAAGCGGGCAGTGAGCGCAACGCAATTAATGTG
AGTTAGCTCACTCATTAGGCACCCCAGGCTTTACACTTTATGCTTCCGGCTCGTATGTTGTGTGGAATTG
TGAGCGGATAACAATTTCACACAGGAAACAGCTATGACCATGATTACGCCAAGCGCGCAATTAACCCTCA
CTAAAGGGAACAAAAGCTGGAGCTGCAAGCTTAATGTAGTCTTATGCAATACTCTTGTAGTCTTGCAACA
TGGTAACGATGAGTTAGCAACATGCCTTACAAGGAGAGAAAAAGCACCGTGCATGCCGATTGGTGGAAGT
AAGGTGGTACGATCGTGCCTTATTAGGAAGGCAACAGACGGGTCTGACATGGATTGGACGAACCACTGAA
TTGCCGCATTGCAGAGATATTGTATTTAAGTGCCTAGCTCGATACATAAACGGGTCTCTCTGGTTAGACC
AGATCTGAGCCTGGGAGCTCTCTGGCTAACTAGGGAACCCACTGCTTAAGCCTCAATAAAGCTTGCCTTG
AGTGCTTCAAGTAGTGTGTGCCCGTCTGTTGTGTGACTCTGGTAACTAGAGATCCCTCAGACCCTTTTAG
TCAGTGTGGAAAATCTCTAGCAGTGGCGCCCGAACAGGGACTTGAAAGCGAAAGGGAAACCAGAGGAGCT
CTCTCGACGCAGGACTCGGCTTGCTGAAGCGCGCACGGCAAGAGGCGAGGGGCGGCGACTGGTGAGTACG
CCAAAAATTTTGACTAGCGGAGGCTAGAAGGAGAGAGATGGGTGCGAGAGCGTCAGTATTAAGCGGGGGA
GAATTAGATCGCGATGGGAAAAAATTCGGTTAAGGCCAGGGGGAAAGAAAAAATATAAATTAAAACATAT
AGTATGGGCAAGCAGGGAGCTAGAACGATTCGCAGTTAATCCTGGCCTGTTAGAAACATCAGAAGGCTGT
AGACAAATACTGGGACAGCTACAACCATCCCTTCAGACAGGATCAGAAGAACTTAGATCATTATATAATA
CAGTAGCAACCCTCTATTGTGTGCATCAAAGGATAGAGATAAAAGACACCAAGGAAGCTTTAGACAAGAT
AGAGGAAGAGCAAAACAAAAGTAAGACCACCGCACAGCAAGCGGCCGCTGATCTTCAGACCTGGAGGAGG
AGATATGAGGGACAATTGGAGAAGTGAATTATATAAATATAAAGTAGTAAAAATTGAACCATTAGGAGTA
GCACCCACCAAGGCAAAGAGAAGAGTGGTGCAGAGAGAAAAAAGAGCAGTGGGAATAGGAGCTTTGTTCC
TTGGGTTCTTGGGAGCAGCAGGAAGCACTATGGGCGCAGCGTCAATGACGCTGACGGTACAGGCCAGACA
ATTATTGTCTGGTATAGTGCAGCAGCAGAACAATTTGCTGAGGGCTATTGAGGCGCAACAGCATCTGTTG
CAACTCACAGTCTGGGGCATCAAGCAGCTCCAGGCAAGAATCCTGGCTGTGGAAAGATACCTAAAGGATC
AACAGCTCCTGGGGATTTGGGGTTGCTCTGGAAAACTCATTTGCACCACTGCTGTGCCTTGGAATGCTAG
TTGGAGTAATAAATCTCTGGAACAGATTTGGAATCACACGACCTGGATGGAGTGGGACAGAGAAATTAAC
AATTACACAAGCTTAATACACTCCTTAATTGAAGAATCGCAAAACCAGCAAGAAAAGAATGAACAAGAAT
TATTGGAATTAGATAAATGGGCAAGTTTGTGGAATTGGTTTAACATAACAAATTGGCTGTGGTATATAAA
ATTATTCATAATGATAGTAGGAGGCTTGGTAGGTTTAAGAATAGTTTTTGCTGTACTTTCTATAGTGAAT
AGAGTTAGGCAGGGATATTCACCATTATCGTTTCAGACCCACCTCCCAACCCCGAGGGGACCCGACAGGC
CCGAAGGAATAGAAGAAGAAGGTGGAGAGAGAGACAGAGACAGATCCATTCGATTAGTGAACGGATCTCG
ACGGTATCGCTAGCTTTTAAAAGAAAAGGGGGGATTGGGGGGTACAGTGCAGGGGAAAGAATAGTAGACA
TAATAGCAACAGACATACAAACTAAAGAATTACAAAAACAAATTACAAAAATTCAAAATTTTACTAGTGA
TTATCGGATCAACTTTGTATAGAAAAGTTG
Features (pLannotate 1.2.2; 32 found; start..end, strand, type, name):
     20..231     +  promoter       EF-1α core promoter: core promoter for human elongation factor EF-1α
    232..341     +  intron         EF-1α intron A (fragment): intron upstream of the start codon of human EF-1α
    967..1170    +  intron         EF-1α intron A: truncated intron upstream of the start codon of human EF-1α
   1179..1203    +  protein_bind   attB1: mutant version of attB; recombination site for the Gateway® BP reaction BP Clonase™
   1210..1806    +  CDS            PuroR (fragment): puromycin N-acetyltransferase; pac from Streptomyces; confers resistance to puromycin
   1816..1869    +  CDS            T2A: 2A peptide from Thosea asigna virus capsid protein Eukaryotic ribosomes fail to insert a peptide bond between the Gly and Pro residues, yielding separate polypeptides.
   1870..2586    +  CDS            EGFP: EGFP is a basic (constitutively fluorescent) green fluorescent protein published in 1996, derived from Aequorea victoria. It is reported to be a rapidly-maturing weak dimer with moderate acid sensitivity.
   2701..2725    -  protein_bind   attB2: mutant version of attB; recombination site for the Gateway® BP reaction BP Clonase™
   2743..3331    +  misc_feature   WPRE: woodchuck hepatitis virus posttranscriptional regulatory element
   3398..3417    +  misc_feature   cPPT/CTS (fragment): central polypurine tract and central termination sequence of HIV-1
   3419..3652    +  LTR            3' LTR (ΔU3): self-inactivating 3' long terminal repeat (LTR) from HIV-1
   3724..3845    +  polyA_signal   SV40 poly(A) signal: SV40 polyadenylation signal
   3885..4020    +  rep_origin     SV40 ori: SV40 origin of replication
   4041..4059    -  promoter       T7 promoter: promoter for bacteriophage T7 RNA polymerase
   4067..4222    +  CDS            lacZα (fragment): LacZα fragment of β-galactosidase; lacZ fragment
   4227..4655    +  rep_origin     f1 ori (sequence partly withheld): f1 bacteriophage origin of replication; arrow indicates direction of (+) strand synthesis
   4708..4812    +  promoter       AmpR promoter: bla
   4813..5673    +  CDS            AmpR: β-lactamase; bla; confers resistance to ampicillin, carbenicillin, and related antibiotics
   5844..6432    +  rep_origin     ori: high-copy-number ColE1/pMB1/pBR322/pUC origin of replication
   6615..6707    +  CDS            lacI (fragment): lac repressor; lacI; The lac repressor binds to the lac operator to inhibit transcription in E. coli. This inhibition can be relieved by adding lactose or isopropyl-β-D-thiogalactopyranoside (IPTG).
   6720..6741    +  protein_bind   CAP binding site: CAP binding activates transcription in the presence of cAMP. E. coli catabolite activator protein
   6756..6786    +  promoter       lac promoter: promoter for the E. coli lac operon
   6794..6810    +  protein_bind   lac operator: The lac repressor binds to the lac operator to inhibit transcription in E. coli. This inhibition can be relieved by adding lactose or isopropyl-β-D-thiogalactopyranoside (IPTG). lac repressor encoded by lacI
   6855..6873    +  promoter       T3 promoter: promoter for bacteriophage T3 RNA polymerase
   6901..7127    +  promoter       RSV promoter: Rous sarcoma virus enhancer/promoter
   7128..7308    +  LTR            5' LTR (truncated): truncated 5' long terminal repeat (LTR) from HIV-1
   7355..7480    +  misc_feature   HIV-1 Ψ: packaging signal of human immunodeficiency virus type 1
   7464..7827    +  CDS            HIV-1 gag (fragment): gag protein from human immunodeficiency virus 1; gag
   7973..8206    +  misc_feature   RRE: The Rev response element (RRE) of HIV-1 allows for Rev-dependent mRNA export from the nucleus to the cytoplasm.
   8583..8683    +  CDS            Rev (fragment): human immunodeficiency virus 1 (HIV-1) Rev protein; rev; enhances nuclear export of unspliced and incompletely spliced viral mRNAs
   8701..8818    +  misc_feature   cPPT/CTS: central polypurine tract and central termination sequence of HIV-1
   8836..8856    +  protein_bind   attB4: mutant version of attB; core recombination site for the Gateway® BP reaction BP Clonase™
