[The description below was written by a language model from this plasmid's Addgene catalogue record and pLannotate feature annotations shown in this document.]
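Description:
pEpicVector3G_Puro-T2A-EGFP-ProtC-HA-AU1 is a third-generation, self-inactivating lentiviral transfer plasmid built on a commercial pLV backbone. In bacteria it is maintained through a high-copy ColE1/pUC-type origin and selected with ampicillin via the β-lactamase gene. An f1 origin, an SV40 origin and remnants of lac and phage-promoter cloning sequences are also present in the backbone. The viral portion has an RSV promoter driving a truncated HIV-1 5' LTR, so genomic RNA is produced independently of Tat. This is followed by the Ψ packaging signal with a gag fragment, the Rev response element for Rev-dependent nuclear export, and the cPPT/CTS. A WPRE lies downstream of the payload to boost transcript expression. It is followed by the ΔU3 3' LTR, which inactivates LTR promoter activity after integration, and an SV40 polyadenylation signal.

The payload is a single EF-1α-driven open reading frame (core promoter plus intron A) flanked by Gateway attB sites left from assembly. It encodes puromycin N-acetyltransferase, a T2A peptide and EGFP. Ribosomal skipping at T2A yields separate resistance and reporter proteins, so transduced mammalian cells can be selected with puromycin and tracked by green fluorescence. According to the catalogue entry, EGFP carries three C-terminal epitope tags: Protein C, HA and AU1. These tags are not individually annotated in the feature table, though an unannotated stretch lies between the end of EGFP and attB2, where they would be expected. The tag combination acts as a protein-level barcode. The depositor lists this construct as one of twenty EGFP tag combinations, developed for epitope barcoding to distinguish and spatially map clonal cell populations, such as tumour clones, by antibody-based detection.
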