Addgene plasmid #162096: pEpicVector3G_Puro-T2A-EGFP-ProtC-HA-AU1
Purpose: EGFP linked to 3 tags on the C-terminus as barcodes. Puromycin resistant.
Depositing lab: Julien Sage. Depositing organization: Stanford University. Publication: Spatial epitope barcoding reveals clonal tumor patch behaviors. Rovira-Clave X, Drainas AP, Jiang S, Bai Y, Baron M, Zhu B, Dallas AE, Lee MC, Chu TP, Holzem A, Ayyagari R, Bhattacharya D, McCaffrey EF, Greenwald NF, Markovic M, Coles GL, Angelo M, Bassik MC, Sage J, Nolan GP. Cancer Cell. 2022 Nov 14;40(11):1423-1439.e11. doi: 10.1016/j.ccell.2022.09.014. Epub 2022 Oct 13. PubMed 36240778.
Backbone
  Vector backbone: pLV
  Backbone manufacturer: Vectorbuilder
  Vector type: Lentiviral
  Selectable markers: Puromycin
Growth in bacteria
  Bacterial resistance: Ampicillin, 100 μg/mL
  Growth temperature: 37°C
  Growth strain: NEB Stable
  Copy number: High Copy
Gene/Insert
  Gene/Insert name: Puromycin resistant; EGFP linked to ProtC-HA-AU1 (alt name: G-3-PHA)
  Species: Synthetic
  Mutation: WT
  Promoter: EF1A
  Tag / fusion protein: ProtC-HA-AU1 (C terminal on insert)
  Cloning method: Unknown
  Sequencing primers: 3′ aaaggagctgacaggtggtg
Terms and licenses: Academic/Nonprofit Terms; Industry Terms: Not Available to Industry
Depositor comments: #18 out of 20 EGFP tagged combinations . Please visit https://doi.org/10.1101/2021.06.29.449991 for bioRxiv preprint.
How to cite: pEpicVector3G_Puro-T2A-EGFP-ProtC-HA-AU1 was a gift from Julien Sage (Addgene plasmid # 162096 ; http://n2t.net/addgene:162096 ; RRID:Addgene_162096)
